Addgene plasmid #140167: NCVB-ssGrl1-ESCargo*
Purpose: Expresses a regulatable secretory cargo (without an ER export signal) for Tetrahymena thermophila
Depositing lab: Benjamin Glick. Depositing organization: University of Chicago. Publication: ESCargo: a regulatable fluorescent secretory cargo for diverse model organisms. Casler JC, Zajac AL, Valbuena FM, Sparvoli D, Jeyifous O, Turkewitz AP, Horne-Badovinac S, Green WN, Glick BS. Mol Biol Cell. 2020 Oct 28:mbcE20090591. doi: 10.1091/mbc.E20-09-0591. PubMed 33112725.
Backbone
  Vector backbone: ncvB
  Vector type: Other
Growth in bacteria
  Bacterial resistance: Ampicillin, 100 μg/mL
  Growth temperature: 37°C
  Growth strain: DH5alpha
  Copy number: Unknown
Gene/Insert
  Gene/Insert name: ssGrl1-DsRed-Express2-FKBP(LV)(C22V)
  Species: Synthetic
  Promoter: MTT1
  Cloning method: Restriction Enzyme; 5′ cloning site Unknown (unknown if destroyed)
Terms and licenses: Academic/Nonprofit Terms; Industry Terms: Not Available to Industry
How to cite: NCVB-ssGrl1-ESCargo* was a gift from Benjamin Glick (Addgene plasmid # 140167 ; http://n2t.net/addgene:140167 ; RRID:Addgene_140167)
