[The description below was written by a language model from this plasmid's Addgene catalogue record and pLannotate feature annotations shown in this document.]
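Description:
NCVB-ssGrl1-ESCargo* is an expression plasmid for the ciliate Tetrahymena thermophila, built on the ncvB backbone and propagated in E. coli. The bacterial portion carries a high-copy ColE1/pUC-type origin, an f1 origin, and an AmpR β-lactamase gene that matches the catalogued ampicillin selection. A neo (kanamycin/neomycin phosphotransferase) coding sequence sits immediately upstream of AmpR, along with lac promoter/operator, lacZα remnants and flanking T7 and SP6 promoters typical of a general cloning vector. A bsr blasticidin S deaminase gene is also annotated, followed by a fragment matching Tetrahymena MTT1. This is presumably the selectable marker cassette for the ciliate host, although the record does not spell out its regulatory elements or how the plasmid is maintained or integrated in Tetrahymena. The very short CEN4 and bla(M) hits are probably chance matches in AT-rich flanking sequence rather than functional parts.

The payload is a synthetic fusion, ssGrl1-DsRed-Express2-FKBP(LV)(C22V), listed as driven by the MTT1 metallothionein promoter, which is metal-inducible in Tetrahymena. The promoter itself and the ssGrl1 signal sequence are not separately annotated in the feature table. The table does show the DsRed-Express2 coding sequence directly followed by an FKBP12-derived domain. In the ESCargo design, the signal sequence directs the fusion into the ER lumen. There the mutant FKBP domain, joined to the tetrameric fluorescent protein, drives formation of fluorescent aggregates. These can be dissolved with an FKBP ligand to release a synchronized wave of soluble cargo. The asterisk variant lacks the ER export signal, so it is useful for comparison with the export-signal-bearing version when studying secretory traffic by live imaging. The sequence record is flagged as a partial NGS result.
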