Features (pLannotate 1.2.2; 20 found; start..end, strand, type, name):
   1697..1714    +  misc_feature   CEN4 (fragment): S. cerevisiae CEN4 centromere
   2688..3359    +  CDS            DsRed-Express2: DsRed-Express2 is a basic (constitutively fluorescent) orange fluorescent protein published in 2008, derived from Discosoma sp.. It is reported to be a rapidly-maturing protein.
   3372..3692    +  CDS            FKBP1A: FKB1A_HUMAN - Also known as FKBP1, FKBP12. Experimental evidence at protein level: Swiss-Prot protein existence level 1. Keeps in an inactive conformation TGFBR1, the TGF-beta type I serine/threonine kinase receptor, preventing TGF-beta receptor activation in absence of ligand. Recruits SMAD7 to ACVR1B which prevents the association of SMAD2 and SMAD3 with the activin receptor complex, thereby blocking the activin signal. May modulate the RYR1 calcium channel activity. PPIases accelerate the folding of proteins. It catalyzes the cis-trans isomerization of proline imidic peptide bonds in oligop
   4008..4033    +  CDS            bla(M) (fragment): β-lactamase lacking the signal sequence; bla(M); allows cytosolic expression of β-lactamase
   4130..4147    +  misc_feature   CEN4 (fragment): S. cerevisiae CEN4 centromere
   5055..5474    +  CDS            bsr: BSR_BACCE - Experimental evidence at protein level: Swiss-Prot protein existence level 1. Catalyzes the deamination of the cytosine moiety of the antibiotics blasticidin S, cytomycin and acetylblasticidin S. From Bacillus cereus.
   5495..5611    +  CDS            MTT1 (fragment): MTCD_TETTH - Experimental evidence at protein level: Swiss-Prot protein existence level 1. The metallothioneins are involved in the cellular sequestration of toxic metal ions. From Tetrahymena thermophila.
   6015..6033    -  promoter       T7 promoter: promoter for bacteriophage T7 RNA polymerase
   6036..6193    +  CDS            lacZα (fragment): LacZα fragment of β-galactosidase; lacZ fragment
   6197..6612    +  rep_origin     f1 ori (sequence partly withheld): f1 bacteriophage origin of replication; arrow indicates direction of (+) strand synthesis
   6679..6912    +  CDS            tnpA (fragment): TN5P_ECOLX - Also known as tnp. Experimental evidence at protein level: Swiss-Prot protein existence level 1. Mediates transposition of transposon Tn5 by a 'cut and paste' mechanism. First, the monomeric transposase binds the 19 bp inverted DNA repeats flanking the transposon. Then, dimerization of the DNA- bound transposase creates a synaptic DNA complex. After nicking of the first DNA strand, excision of the transposon proceeds through a series of intermediates. The transposase then mediates the insertion of the transposon at a new site by strand transfer. The activity of the wild- type tran
   6944..7735    +  CDS            neo: KKA2_KLEPN - Also known as kan, nptII. Experimental evidence at protein level: Swiss-Prot protein existence level 1. Resistance to kanamycin, neomycin, paromomycin, ribostamycin, butirosin and gentamicin B. From Klebsiella pneumoniae.
   7739..7755    +  promoter       AmpR promoter (fragment): bla
   7756..8616    +  CDS            AmpR: β-lactamase; bla; confers resistance to ampicillin, carbenicillin, and related antibiotics
   8787..9375    +  rep_origin     ori: high-copy-number ColE1/pMB1/pBR322/pUC origin of replication
   9558..9650    +  CDS            lacI (fragment): lac repressor; lacI; The lac repressor binds to the lac operator to inhibit transcription in E. coli. This inhibition can be relieved by adding lactose or isopropyl-β-D-thiogalactopyranoside (IPTG).
   9663..9684    +  protein_bind   CAP binding site: CAP binding activates transcription in the presence of cAMP. E. coli catabolite activator protein
   9699..9729    +  promoter       lac promoter: promoter for the E. coli lac operon
   9737..9753    +  protein_bind   lac operator: The lac repressor binds to the lac operator to inhibit transcription in E. coli. This inhibition can be relieved by adding lactose or isopropyl-β-D-thiogalactopyranoside (IPTG). lac repressor encoded by lacI
   9795..9813    +  promoter       SP6 promoter: promoter for bacteriophage SP6 RNA polymerase
>Addgene plasmid #140167 | NCVB-ssGrl1-ESCargo* | addgene full sequence | sequence record 275958 | Addgene Partial NGS Result
GGCCGTTTTGGCCTTTTTTATTTAGTAAAAATTTATCTTTCATTTAATTTATAATCATATTTATATCTTT
GTATTTAAAAACAATAAATAATAGCAATGGCTATACTATCCTTGACTCCCATTAATCATTTGTGATAATA
AAATAAGAAAATGGAAATAATTGAGATATAAAATCATATAGCAACGCTCTTGATTCTTTGTAGTGTTTAA
AAATAGTTTGCCTACTTATGCATAGTATACCTTTGACATATATTCCTGTATTTGCATGAACAAACATATC
TAAAAACAAAATTAACTAACAAATAAGAATAATATCTAATCTAAATAGTTAATGAAGCTGAGCACCAAAG
CTAAAGCAAACAAAATAGCAAAAAAAGCATATAAGAGATGCAAAAATTTTTAAAGCCTACCAAACTTCTA
TGCATCTTGTATGTGGTAAAAAAATAGGTATTTATTTATAGAAATATTCTAAACAATTAATTTTCTACTT
GCTCTTTTTAACTGCTTTGTCAAAATAAATCATAGTATTATACAATTTACTTTTTTCAGATATTATTTTT
TAACTGAACATTTTATTAGCTTAAAAATATTGATGCTTTTCATCCTTAAAATGAGATCTGTCATTTATCA
TTTCTGTTTACCTTTATGTTATTAGTCTTTGCATTCTACTTCGAGCAAACTATAAAAATATTTGAGCATA
CTTTCTAAATCTAATTTTAAAAGATATTTCTTAAAGTCTTTAAAGTTAGTTTTTTTATTGAAGAATAATT
AGCTTTAATCAAGTAAAATGTTTTATTGTTAATTTATTTAATTAGATTTATTTTATAAGTTATTTTGGCT
ATGGTTAGCAAATTATATCTTTAAATCCTTTTTCATACTTATTTTGTATATTCAAAATCTCAACAAAAGC
TAATTTCTACTTTTTAATTAATTAATTTCTACTAATTTAGTAAAAAATAAAAATTTGCAAATTTTTTAAT
TAATTAAAAATCCTTTGTAACGTTTTGATGTAATTTTAAGAGTCCTTGGTCTTAACACTAAAAACTTATT
TAAAGAAAAATAAATCAATAATGCAAATTTATTTTATTCAAGGCTTGCTTTTAAAGCATTAAATAGGATT
AAACAATATAAATTTTAGCTATTTAAATTAAATTTATTATTTTTAATGATTAAAATTATTAAACTTGAAT
AAATGATCCTAATTCTTTTTGTTATTTATATTGGAATAACATTTAAGTAAATCAACATAAAAATGACTTT
AATACAATTTACTATTCTTCATAGTAGTTGCTTGAGCTTCTGAAGTATGAATTAGGTTTAAATATCATAT
TATTTTAGCTGTTTAAATTAAATTTATTATTTTTGATGATTAAAATAATTCAGATTTTATGAATGATACT
ACTTATTTTAAATTTCATGTAAAAATAATATTAGTGATGGTATTAAAAATATAATTAGATTTTTTAAAAA
TTGTTTGGAAATAAGTACTTAATTCCAAATTTCTTTTAATTTTTAAGAATTAAATTAGTTTATTTTTATA
TATTAATTCACTAAATAAAAAGATAAGTAATATATTTAGTGCACAATGTTTGAATGTTTTTTTGATAAAT
TTGTAAATTAAATCTATTTAAGTCAGTAGAATTTTAGATATTTTCATAGATTTTTTAATAAGTAGACAAT
TTATTTCTAAAAAATATTTAAAAATAAAAAATAATAAGGGTTTTGAATAACTCCTTTAATTTAAATACAC
ATTTTTAAATTTTTTTTAGCTCTTTAAATATTCATAAAAATAAAAAATAACTAACTAAAAATAAATAAAA
AGATAATAATGGTTAAAGGTATAATACTGAATAAGAAAAAACATAATAGAGTACTTATTTTTTATATCAC
TATTTTTAATATCTTGAAAGCAAAACTTTTTTATATATCTTAAAATATATTGTATCGTTTATTCAATTAT
TTTCTTTAAATTTCAAATATATTGATAAAAAAGATGACATGTTTTTTAAAGAAAACATGAAATATAAAAT
AGATAAATATCAATTATTTTATTTATTAAATATATAAGCTGCTCAAAACATAGCTCATTCATCAATTATA
ATATGTGAATCATTAATTTTCAAAATATTACTCATTATTTAGGCTATCATTTATTTTTTATTTTCAATTA
TCCGTTTCTATTATATTTTAATATTAAGTTGTGATTCTTGAATTTTGTGTCATGAATTATTTGTAAATCT
TTTTATTTCTGATAAAAAATATAAATTGATTGACTCATGATTTAAATCATGAGTCAACCTAACTAATTTT
CAAAATTCTTCTATTCTAAAATATAGATGTGATTCTTGAATCTCTCTTGAATATAAAGTAATTTTTTATA
TTTCTGATATAATTCTTAGCTACGTGATTCACGATTTATGCAATGATCCATATAAAATAATGTAAATAGT
GTATATATATATATTCGTCCTTTTTATTCTTTATATAATTTAAAAAAATTAAAAAAATTTAATAAAGCTC
TAATAAAATAAATAATAATACTAAACTTAAAATACAAGCGCAAATAATTTTAAAACAATAAATAGAAAAA
CAAATAAGATTATAAAAACTTACAAAAGTTTAAACTGATGAATAAAAAGCTCTTAGTCGTCTTATTTGGT
TTTTTGGCATTAGCCGCAGCAACCAATGACAGCACTGAAAACGTAATCAAACCATTCATGAGATTTAAAG
TCCACATGGAAGGAAGTGTAAATGGACATGAGTTTGAGATAGAGGGTGAGGGAGAAGGAAAACCCTATGA
GGGTACCCAAACAGCCAAGCTCCAAGTTACCAAAGGTGGACCATTGCCCTTCGCCTGGGACATCTTGAGC
CCACAATTCCAATATGGTAGTAAGGTCTATGTAAAGCACCCTGCCGATATTCCCGATTATAAGAAGTTGT
CTTTTCCTGAAGGTTTTAAGTGGGAACGTGTTATGAATTTTGAGGACGGTGGTGTCGTAACCGTAACACA
AGACAGCAGCCTCCAAGATGGAACCTTTATCTATCACGTTAAGTTCATCGGTGTCAATTTTCCATCTGAC
GGACCAGTTATGCAGAAGAAGACCTTGGGTTGGGAGCCTTCAACCGAGCGTCTCTATCCAAGAGACGGAG
TATTGAAGGGTGAAATTCATAAAGCATTGAAATTAAAAGGTGGAGGTCATTACTTAGTCGAGTTTAAGTC
AATATATATGGCAAAAAAGCCCGTTAAGTTACCAGGATACTACTATGTCGACTCTAAGTTAGACATAACA
AGTCACAACGAAGACTATACTGTCGTAGAGCAATACGAGCGTGCAGAAGCCCGTCATCATTTATTCCAAG
GTTCAAGTAGAGGTGTACAAGTCGAGACCATCAGTCCAGGAGATGGTCGTACCTTTCCCAAGAGAGGACA
AACCGTCGTTGTCCATTACACTGGTATGTTGGAAGACGGAAAAAAGCTTGATAGCAGCCGTGATAGAAAT
AAACCATTCAAATTTATGTTGGGTAAACAGGAAGTAATTCGTGGATGGGAGGAGGGTGTAGCCCAAATGT
CAGTAGGTCAGCGTGCTAAACTCACTATAAGCCCAGATTATGCTTACGGTGCAACTGGTCATCCAGGAGT
AATCCCACCTCACGCTACCTTGGTATTTGACGTAGAGTTACTTAAGCTTGAGTGAGGGCCCAACAAACAA
CCAACCAAAACTTCTATTCATAAATTATACTAAACTATATGCTCATATATCATACAAAATATCATATTTT
TTAAATGCCATATATATGTGCGTGTACTTTATTTAAATTTTTAACTCAAAACTATTTTTCATATAAACTT
ATTCATTCTTCCCTATAACTTAACAACAACGAAAAAAAAAAAATACTTCTCAAATATTYAAAAMAAAKAT
WTTTAMWYYYTTCATAAKTAATTTTRARCAATAAATTCTTAAATATTTCAAAAGCTTCTAGAGATCTTCC
ATACCTACCAGTTCTGCGCCTGCAGCAATGGCAACAACGTTGCCCGGATCCGCGGCCGCGGAATTCCTAT
TTAAGTCAGTAGAATTTTAGATATTTTCATAGATTTTTTAATAAGTAGACAATTTATTTCTAAAAAATAT
TTAAAAATAAAAAATAATAAGGGTTTTGAATAACTCCTTTAATTTAAATACACATTTTTAAATTTTTTTT
AGCTCTTTAAATATTCATAAAAATAAAAAATAACTAACTAAAAATAAATAAAAAGATAATAATGATTAAA
GGTATAATACTGAATAAGAAAAAACATAATAGAGTACTTATTTTTTATATCACTATTTTTAATATCTTGA
AAGCAAAACTTTTTTATATATCTTAAAATATATTGTATCGTTTATTCAATTATTTTCTTTAAATTTCAAA
TATATTGATAAAAAAGATGACATGTTTTTTAAAGAAAACATGAAATATAAAATAGATAAATATCAATTAT
TTTATTTATTAAATATATAAGCTGCTCAAAACATAGCTCATTCATCAATTATAATATGTGAATCATTAAT
TTTCAAAATATTACTCATTATTTAGGCTATCATTTATTTTTTATTTTCAATTATCCGTTTCTATTATATT
TTAATATTAAGTTGTGATTCTTGAATTTTGTGTCATGAATTATTTGTAAATCTTTTTATTTCTGGTAAAA
AATATAAATTGATTGACTCATGATTTAAATCATGAGTCAACCTAACTAATTTTCAAAATTCTTCTATTCT
AAAATATAGATGTGATTCTTGAATCTCTCTTGAATATAAAGTAATTTTTTATATTTCTGATATAATTCTT
AGCTACGTGATTCACGATTTATGCAATGATCCATATAAAATAATGTAAATAGTGTATATATATATATTCG
TCTTTTTTATTCTTTATATAATTTAAAAAAATTAAAAAAATTTAATAAAGCTCTAATAAAATAAATAATA
ATACTAAACTTAAAATACAAGCGGCCGCAAATAATTTTAAAACAATAAATAGAAAAACAAATAAGATTAT
AAAAACTTACAAAAATGCATACATTTAACATTTCTCAACAAGATCTAGAATTAGTAGAAGTAGCGACAGA
GAAGATTACAATGCTTTATGAGGATAATAAACATCATGTGGGAGCGGCAATTCGTACGAAAACAGGAGAA
ATCATTTCGGCAGTACATATTGAAGCGTATATAGGACGAGTAACTGTTTGTGCAGAAGCCATTGCGATTG
GTGGTGCAGTTTCGAATGGACAAAAGGATTTTGACACGATTGTAGCTGTTAGACACCCTTATTCTGACGA
AGTAGATAGAAGTATTCGAGTGGTAAGTCCTTGTGGTATGTGTAGGGAGTTGATTTCAGACTATGCACCA
GATTGTTTTGTGTTAATAGAAATGAATGGCAAGTTAGTCAAAACTACGATTGAAGAACTCATTCCACTCA
AATATACCCGAAATTGACTCGAGTGATTGATTGAGATAAAGCTAAGGCTTGCTGTACTGATCCAAACAGT
GGATGTTGCTGCTCAAATAAGGCAAATAAATGCTGTGATGCTACTTCAAAGCAAGAGTGTTAGACTTGTT
AATGTTGTAAATGAAATAAATATGTTAATTAAAATTTAAAATATGTTGATGTTGTAATTCATAATTGCAT
AAAATCAGTTTCGTATTTTATTAAAAACTTTAATATTATCATCCTAAAATTTATTAAAAAAAACTGTTAT
TAATAAATCAATAATTATCGCTATTTCATAGATTTTTTTAAATGCAAAAGCAAGTATGTTATTTAAATTA
AGTAAACATTGATTGAAAGTATTATCTACAGAAAAAAAAATATATAATTTACTTTTTAATCAATTTAATT
GGAAATTATTTTATATTTTTTAAAAATGAAAAAACATATATATTTATAATAAACATTCAAATTTATTTTA
CAAAATTTATATAAAAATCTTTAATAATTACAATTAATTAGGCCGCCGTGGCCGCCCAATTCGCCCTATA
GTGAGTCGTATTACAATTCACTGGCCGTCGTTTTACAACGTCGTGACTGGGAAAACCCTGGCGTTACCCA
ACTTAATCGCCTTGCAGCACATCCCCCTTTCGCCAGCTGGCGTAATAGCGAAGAGGCCCGCACCGATCGC
CCTTCCCAACAGTTGCGCAGCCTGAATGGCGAATGG
[124 nt withheld, positions 6197-6320]
C
[91 nt withheld, positions 6322-6412]
A
[49 nt withheld, positions 6414-6462]
CCTTTGACGTTGGAGTCCACGTTCTTTAATAGTGGATTCTTGTTCCAAACTGGAACAACACTCAACCCTA
TCTCGGTCTATTCTTTTGATTTATAAGGGATTTTGCCGATTTCGGCCTATTGGTTAAAAAATGAGCTGAT
TTAACAAAAAYWKRRCGCRARKKYTRMYAAARKWMRCGGAACACGTAGAAAGCCAGTCCGCAGAAACGGT
GCTGACCCCGATGAATGTCAGCTACTGGGCTATCTGGACAAGGGAAAACGCAAGCGCAAAGAGAAAGCAG
GTAGCTTGCAGTGGGCTTACATGGCGATAGCTAGACTGGGCGGTTTTATGGACAGCAAGCGAACCGGAAT
TGCCAGCTGGGGCGCCCTCTGGTAAGGTTGGGAAGCCCTGCAAAGTAAACTGGATGGCTTTCTTGCCGCC
AAGGATCTGATGGCGCAGGGGATCAAGATCTGATCAAGAGACAGGATGAGGATCGTTTCGCATGATTGAA
CAAGATGGATTGCACGCAGGTTCTCCGGCCGCTTGGGTGGAGAGGCTATTCGGCTATGACTGGGCACAAC
AGACAATCGGCTGCTCTGATGCCGCCGTGTTCCGGCTGTCAGCGCAGGGGCGCCCGGTTCTTTTTGTCAA
GACCGACCTGTCCGGTGCCCTGAATGAACTGCAGGACGAGGCAGCGCGGCTATCGTGGCTGGCCACGACG
GGCGTTCCTTGCGCAGCTGTGCTCGACGTTGTCACTGAAGCGGGAAGGGACTGGCTGCTATTGGGCGAAG
TGCCGGGGCAGGATCTCCTGTCATCCCACCTTGCTCCTGCCGAGAAAGTATCCATCATGGCTGATGCAAT
GCGGCGGCTGCATACGCTTGATCCGGCTACCTGCCCATTCGACCACCAAGCGAAACATCGCATCGAGCGA
GCACGTACTCGGATGGAAGCCGGTCTTGTCGATCAGGATGATCTGGACGAAGAGCATCAGGGGCTCGCGC
CAGCCGAACTGTTCGCCAGGCTCAAGGCGCGCATGCCCGACGGCGAGGATCTCGTCGTGACCCATGGCGA
TGCCTGCTTGCCGAATATCATGGTGGAAAATGGCCGCTTTTCTGGATTCATCGACTGTGGCCGGCTGGGT
GTGGCGGACCGCTATCAGGACATAGCGTTGGCTACCCGTGATATTGCTGAAGAGCTTGGCGGCGAATGGG
CTGACCGCTTCCTCGTGCTTTACGGTATCGCCGCTCCCGATTCGCAGCGCATCGCCTTCTATCGCCTTCT
TGACGAGTTCTTCTGAATTGAAAAAGGAAGAGTATGAGTATTCAACATTTCCGTGTCGCCCTTATTCCCT
TTTTTGCGGCATTTTGCCTTCCTGTTTTTGCTCACCCAGAAACGCTGGTGAAAGTAAAAGATGCTGAAGA
TCAGTTGGGTGCACGAGTGGGTTACATCGAACTGGATCTCAACAGCGGTAAGATCCTTGAGAGTTTTCGC
CCCGAAGAACGTTTTCCAATGATGAGCACTTTTAAAGTTCTGCTATGTGGCGCGGTATTATCCCGTATTG
ACGCCGGGCAAGAGCAACTCGGTCGCCGCATACACTATTCTCAGAATGACTTGGTTGAGTACTCACCAGT
CACAGAAAAGCATCTTACGGATGGCATGACTGTAAGAGAATTATGCAGTGCTGCCATAACCATGAGTGAT
AACACTGCGGCCAACTTACTTCTGACAACGATCGGAGGACCGAAGGAGCTAACCGCTTTTTTGCACAACA
TGGGGGATCATGTAACTCGCCTTGATCGTTGGGAACCGGAGCTGAATGAAGCCATACCAAACGACGAGCG
TGACACCACGATGCCTGTAGCAATGGCAACAACGTTGCGCAAACTATTAACTGGCGAACTACTTACTCTA
GCTTCCCGGCAACAATTAATAGACTGGATGGAGGCGGATAAAGTTGCAGGACCACTTCTGCGCTCGGCCC
TTCCGGCTGGCTGGTTTATTGCTGATAAATCTGGAGCCGGTGAGCGTGGGTCTCGCGGTATCATTGCAGC
ACTGGGGCCAGATGGTAAGCCCTCCCGTATCGTAGTTATCTACACGACGGGGAGTCAGGCAACTATGGAT
GAACGAAATAGACAGATCGCTGAGATAGGTGCCTCACTGATTAAGCATTGGTAACTGTCAGACCAAGTTT
ACTCATATATACTTTAGATTGATTTAAAACTTCATTTTTAATTTAAAAGGATCTAGGTGAAGATCCTTTT
TGATAATCTCATGACCAAAATCCCTTAACGTGAGTTTTCGTTCCACTGAGCGTCAGACCCCGTAGAAAAG
ATCAAAGGATCTTCTTGAGATCCTTTTTTTCTGCGCGTAATCTGCTGCTTGCAAACAAAAAAACCACCGC
TACCAGCGGTGGTTTGTTTGCCGGATCAAGAGCTACCAACTCTTTTTCCGAAGGTAACTGGCTTCAGCAG
AGCGCAGATACCAAATACTGTTCTTCTAGTGTAGCCGTAGTTAGGCCACCACTTCAAGAACTCTGTAGCA
CCGCCTACATACCTCGCTCTGCTAATCCTGTTACCAGTGGCTGCTGCCAGTGGCGATAAGTCGTGTCTTA
CCGGGTTGGACTCAAGACGATAGTTACCGGATAAGGCGCAGCGGTCGGGCTGAACGGGGGGTTCGTGCAC
ACAGCCCAGCTTGGAGCGAACGACCTACACCGAACTGAGATACCTACAGCGTGAGCTATGAGAAAGCGCC
ACGCTTCCCGAAGGGAGAAAGGCGGACAGGTATCCGGTAAGCGGCAGGGTCGGAACAGGAGAGCGCACGA
GGGAGCTTCCAGGGGGAAACGCCTGGTATCTTTATAGTCCTGTCGGGTTTCGCCACCTCTGACTTGAGCG
TCGATTTTTGTGATGCTCGTCAGGGGGGCGGAGCCTATGGAAAAACGCCAGCAACGCGGCCTTTTTACGG
TTCCTGGCCTTTTGCTGGCCTTTTGCTCACATGTTCTTTCCTGCGTTATCCCCTGATTCTGTGGATAACC
GTATTACCGCCTTTGAGTGAGCTGATACCGCTCGCCGCAGCCGAACGACCGAGCGCAGCGAGTCAGTGAG
CGAGGAAGCGGAAGAGCGCCCAATACGCAAACCGCCTCTCCCCGCGCGTTGGCCGATTCATTAATGCAGC
TGGCACGACAGGTTTCCCGACTGGAAAGCGGGCAGTGAGCGCAACGCAATTAATGTGAGTTAGCTCACTC
ATTAGGCACCCCAGGCTTTACACTTTATGCTTCCGGCTCGTATGTTGTGTGGAATTGTGAGCGGATAACA
ATTTCACACAGGAAACAGCTATGACCATGATTACGCCAAGCTATTTAGGTGACACTATAGAATACTCAAG
CTATGCA
