>Addgene plasmid #140167 | NCVB-ssGrl1-ESCargo* | depositor partial sequence | sequence record 271624 | Partial Sequence
ATGAATAAAAAGCTCTTAGTCGTCTTATTTGGTTTTTTGGCATTAGCCGCAGCAACCAATGACAGCACTG
AAAACGTAATCAAACCATTCATGAGATTTAAAGTCCACATGGAAGGAAGTGTAAATGGACATGAGTTTGA
GATAGAGGGTGAGGGAGAAGGAAAACCCTATGAGGGTACCCAAACAGCCAAGCTCCAAGTTACCAAAGGT
GGACCATTGCCCTTCGCCTGGGACATCTTGAGCCCACAATTCCAATATGGTAGTAAGGTCTATGTAAAGC
ACCCTGCCGATATTCCCGATTATAAGAAGTTGTCTTTTCCTGAAGGTTTTAAGTGGGAACGTGTTATGAA
TTTTGAGGACGGTGGTGTCGTAACCGTAACACAAGACAGCAGCCTCCAAGATGGAACCTTTATCTATCAC
GTTAAGTTCATCGGTGTCAATTTTCCATCTGACGGACCAGTTATGCAGAAGAAGACCTTGGGTTGGGAGC
CTTCAACCGAGCGTCTCTATCCAAGAGACGGAGTATTGAAGGGTGAAATTCATAAAGCATTGAAATTAAA
AGGTGGAGGTCATTACTTAGTCGAGTTTAAGTCAATATATATGGCAAAAAAGCCCGTTAAGTTACCAGGA
TACTACTATGTCGACTCTAAGTTAGACATAACAAGTCACAACGAAGACTATACTGTCGTAGAGCAATACG
AGCGTGCAGAAGCCCGTCATCATTTATTCCAAGGTTCAAGTAGAGGTGTACAAGTCGAGACCATCAGTCC
AGGAGATGGTCGTACCTTTCCCAAGAGAGGACAAACCGTCGTTGTCCATTACACTGGTATGTTGGAAGAC
GGAAAAAAGCTTGATAGCAGCCGTGATAGAAATAAACCATTCAAATTTATGTTGGGTAAACAGGAAGTAA
TTCGTGGATGGGAGGAGGGTGTAGCCCAAATGTCAGTAGGTCAGCGTGCTAAACTCACTATAAGCCCAGA
TTATGCTTACGGTGCAACTGGTCATCCAGGAGTAATCCCACCTCACGCTACCTTGGTATTTGACGTAGAG
TTACTTAAGCTTGAGTGA
